>Addgene plasmid #184482 | pXPR_BRD003 LIPT2-1 | addgene full sequence | sequence record 365301 | Addgene NGS Result
TCTCCCCGCGCGTTGGCCGATTCATTAATGCAGCTGGCACGACAGGTTTCCCGACTGGAAAGCGGGCAGT
GAGCGCAACGCAATTAATGTGAGTTAGCTCACTCATTAGGCACCCCAGGCTTTACACTTTATGCTTCCGG
CTCGTATGTTGTGTGGAATTGTGAGCGGATAACAATTTCACACAGGAAACAGCTATGACCATGATTACGC
CAAGCGCGCAATTAACCCTCACTAAAGGGAACAAAAGCTGGAGCTGCAAGCTTAATGTAGTCTTATGCAA
TACTCTTGTAGTCTTGCAACATGGTAACGATGAGTTAGCAACATGCCTTACAAGGAGAGAAAAAGCACCG
TGCATGCCGATTGGTGGAAGTAAGGTGGTACGATCGTGCCTTATTAGGAAGGCAACAGACGGGTCTGACA
TGGATTGGACGAACCACTGAATTGCCGCATTGCAGAGATATTGTATTTAAGTGCCTAGCTCGATACATAA
ACGGGTCTCTCTGGTTAGACCAGATCTGAGCCTGGGAGCTCTCTGGCTAACTAGGGAACCCACTGCTTAA
GCCTCAATAAAGCTTGCCTTGAGTGCTTCAAGTAGTGTGTGCCCGTCTGTTGTGTGACTCTGGTAACTAG
AGATCCCTCAGACCCTTTTAGTCAGTGTGGAAAATCTCTAGCAGTGGCGCCCGAACAGGGACTTGAAAGC
GAAAGGGAAACCAGAGGAGCTCTCTCGACGCAGGACTCGGCTTGCTGAAGCGCGCACGGCAAGAGGCGAG
GGGCGGCGACTGGTGAGTACGCCAAAAATTTTGACTAGCGGAGGCTAGAAGGAGAGAGATGGGTGCGAGA
GCGTCAGTATTAAGCGGGGGAGAATTAGATCGCGATGGGAAAAAATTCGGTTAAGGCCAGGGGGAAAGAA
AAAATATAAATTAAAACATATAGTATGGGCAAGCAGGGAGCTAGAACGATTCGCAGTTAATCCTGGCCTG
TTAGAAACATCAGAAGGCTGTAGACAAATACTGGGACAGCTACAACCATCCCTTCAGACAGGATCAGAAG
AACTTAGATCATTATATAATACAGTAGCAACCCTCTATTGTGTGCATCAAAGGATAGAGATAAAAGACAC
CAAGGAAGCTTTAGACAAGATAGAGGAAGAGCAAAACAAAAGTAAGACCACCGCACAGCAAGCGGCCGCT
GATCTTCAGACCTGGAGGAGGAGATATGAGGGACAATTGGAGAAGTGAATTATATAAATATAAAGTAGTA
AAAATTGAACCATTAGGAGTAGCACCCACCAAGGCAAAGAGAAGAGTGGTGCAGAGAGAAAAAAGAGCAG
TGGGAATAGGAGCTTTGTTCCTTGGGTTCTTGGGAGCAGCAGGAAGCACTATGGGCGCAGCGTCAATGAC
GCTGACGGTACAGGCCAGACAATTATTGTCTGGTATAGTGCAGCAGCAGAACAATTTGCTGAGGGCTATT
GAGGCGCAACAGCATCTGTTGCAACTCACAGTCTGGGGCATCAAGCAGCTCCAGGCAAGAATCCTGGCTG
TGGAAAGATACCTAAAGGATCAACAGCTCCTGGGGATTTGGGGTTGCTCTGGAAAACTCATTTGCACCAC
TGCTGTGCCTTGGAATGCTAGTTGGAGTAATAAATCTCTGGAACAGATTTGGAATCACACGACCTGGATG
GAGTGGGACAGAGAAATTAACAATTACACAAGCTTAATACACTCCTTAATTGAAGAATCGCAAAACCAGC
AAGAAAAGAATGAACAAGAATTATTGGAATTAGATAAATGGGCAAGTTTGTGGAATTGGTTTAACATAAC
AAATTGGCTGTGGTATATAAAATTATTCATAATGATAGTAGGAGGCTTGGTAGGTTTAAGAATAGTTTTT
GCTGTACTTTCTATAGTGAATAGAGTTAGGCAGGGATATTCACCATTATCGTTTCAGACCCACCTCCCAA
CCCCGAGGGGACCCAGAGAGGGCCTATTTCCCATGATTCCTTCATATTTGCATATACGATACAAGGCTGT
TAGAGAGATAATTAGAATTAATTTGACTGTAAACACAAAGATATTAGTACAAAATACGTGACGTAGAAAG
TAATAATTTCTTGGGTAGTTTGCAGTTTTAAAATTATGTTTTAAAATGGACTATCATATGCTTACCGTAA
CTTGAAAGTATTTCGATTTCTTGGCTTTATATATCTTGTGGAAAGGACGAAACACCGGTCTAGCCAGACG
CCAGTGTGTTTTAGAGCTAGAAATAGCAAGTTAAAATAAGGCTAGTCCGTTATCAACTTGAAAAAGTGGC
ACCGAGTCGGTGCTTTTTTAAGCTTGGCGTAACTAGATCTTGAGACAAATGGCAGTATTCATCCACAATT
TTAAAAGAAAAGGGGGGATTGGGGGGTACAGTGCAGGGGAAAGAATAGTAGACATAATAGCAACAGACAT
ACAAACTAAAGAATTACAAAAACAAATTACAAAAATTCAAAATTTTCGGGTTTATTACAGGGACAGCAGA
GATCCACTTTGGCGCCGGCTCGAGGGGGCCCGGGTGCAAAGATGGATAAAGTTTTAAACAGAGAGGAATC
TTTGCAGCTAATGGACCTTCTAGGTCTTGAAAGGAGTGGGAATTGGCTCCGGTGCCCGTCAGTGGGCAGA
GCGCACATCGCCCACAGTCCCCGAGAAGTTGGGGGGAGGGGTCGGCAATTGATCCGGTGCCTAGAGAAGG
TGGCGCGGGGTAAACTGGGAAAGTGATGTCGTGTACTGGCTCCGCCTTTTTCCCGAGGGTGGGGGAGAAC
CGTATATAAGTGCAGTAGTCGCCGTGAACGTTCTTTTTCGCAACGGGTTTGCCGCCAGAACACAGGTAAG
TGCCGTGTGTGGTTCCCGCGGGCCTGGCCTCTTTACGGGTTATGGCCCTTGCGTGCCTTGAATTACTTCC
ACCTGGCTGCAGTACGTGATTCTTGATCCCGAGCTTCGGGTTGGAAGTGGGTGGGAGAGTTCGAGGCCTT
GCGCTTAAGGAGCCCCTTCGCCTCGTGCTTGAGTTGAGGCCTGGCCTGGGCGCTGGGGCCGCCGCGTGCG
AATCTGGTGGCACCTTCGCGCCTGTCTCGCTGCTTTCGATAAGTCTCTAGCCATTTAAAATTTTTGATGA
CCTGCTGCGACGCTTTTTTTCTGGCAAGATAGTCTTGTAAATGCGGGCCAAGATCTGCACACTGGTATTT
CGGTTTTTGGGGCCGCGGGCGGCGACGGGGCCCGTGCGTCCCAGCGCACATGTTCGGCGAGGCGGGGCCT
GCGAGCGCGGCCACCGAGAATCGGACGGGGGTAGTCTCAAGCTGGCCGGCCTGCTCTGGTGCCTGGCCTC
GCGCCGCCGTGTATCGCCCCGCCCTGGGCGGCAAGGCTGGCCCGGTCGGCACCAGTTGCGTGAGCGGAAA
GATGGCCGCTTCCCGGCCCTGCTGCAGGGAGCTCAAAATGGAGGACGCGGCGCTCGGGAGAGCGGGCGGG
TGAGTCACCCACACAAAGGAAAAGGGCCTTTCCGTCCTCAGCCGTCGCTTCATGTGACTCCACGGAGTAC
CGGGCGCCGTCCAGGCACCTCGATTAGTTCTCGAGCTTTTGGAGTACGTCGTCTTTAGGTTGGGGGGAGG
GGTTTTATGCGATGGAGTTTCCCCACACTGAGTGGGTGGAGACTGAAGTTAGGCCAGCTTGGCACTTGAT
GTAATTCTCCTTGGAATTTGCCCTTTTTGAGTTTGGATCTTGGTTCATTCTCAAGCCTCAGACAGTGGTT
CAAAGTTTTTTTCTTCCATTTCAGGTGTCGTGACGTACGGCCACCATGACCGAGTACAAGCCCACGGTGC
GCCTCGCCACCCGCGACGACGTCCCCAGGGCCGTACGCACCCTCGCCGCCGCGTTCGCCGACTACCCCGC
CACGCGCCACACCGTCGATCCGGACCGCCACATCGAGCGGGTCACCGAGCTGCAAGAACTCTTCCTCACG
CGCGTCGGGCTCGACATCGGCAAGGTGTGGGTCGCGGACGACGGCGCCGCCGTGGCGGTCTGGACCACGC
CGGAGAGCGTCGAAGCGGGGGCGGTGTTCGCCGAGATCGGCCCGCGCATGGCCGAGTTGAGCGGTTCCCG
GCTGGCCGCGCAGCAACAGATGGAAGGCCTCCTGGCGCCGCACCGGCCCAAGGAGCCCGCGTGGTTCCTG
GCCACCGTCGGAGTCTCGCCCGACCACCAGGGCAAGGGTCTGGGCAGCGCCGTCGTGCTCCCCGGAGTGG
AGGCGGCCGAGCGCGCCGGGGTGCCCGCCTTCCTGGAGACCTCCGCGCCCCGCAACCTCCCCTTCTACGA
GCGGCTCGGCTTCACCGTCACCGCCGACGTCGAGGTGCCCGAAGGACCGCGCACCTGGTGCATGACCCGC
AAGCCCGGTGCCTGAACGCGTTAAGTCGACAATCAACCTCTGGATTACAAAATTTGTGAAAGATTGACTG
GTATTCTTAACTATGTTGCTCCTTTTACGCTATGTGGATACGCTGCTTTAATGCCTTTGTATCATGCTAT
TGCTTCCCGTATGGCTTTCATTTTCTCCTCCTTGTATAAATCCTGGTTGCTGTCTCTTTATGAGGAGTTG
TGGCCCGTTGTCAGGCAACGTGGCGTGGTGTGCACTGTGTTTGCTGACGCAACCCCCACTGGTTGGGGCA
TTGCCACCACCTGTCAGCTCCTTTCCGGGACTTTCGCTTTCCCCCTCCCTATTGCCACGGCGGAACTCAT
CGCCGCCTGCCTTGCCCGCTGCTGGACAGGGGCTCGGCTGTTGGGCACTGACAATTCCGTGGTGTTGTCG
GGGAAATCATCGTCCTTTCCTTGGCTGCTCGCCTGTGTTGCCACCTGGATTCTGCGCGGGACGTCCTTCT
GCTACGTCCCTTCGGCCCTCAATCCAGCGGACCTTCCTTCCCGCGGCCTGCTGCCGGCTCTGCGGCCTCT
TCCGCGTCTTCGCCTTCGCCCTCAGACGAGTCGGATCTCCCTTTGGGCCGCCTCCCCGCGTCGACTTTAA
GACCAATGACTTACAAGGCAGCTGTAGATCTTAGCCACTTTTTAAAAGAAAAGGGGGGACTGGAAGGGCT
AATTCACTCCCAACGAAGACAAGATCTGCTTTTTGCTTGTACTGGGTCTCTCTGGTTAGACCAGATCTGA
GCCTGGGAGCTCTCTGGCTAACTAGGGAACCCACTGCTTAAGCCTCAATAAAGCTTGCCTTGAGTGCTTC
AAGTAGTGTGTGCCCGTCTGTTGTGTGACTCTGGTAACTAGAGATCCCTCAGACCCTTTTAGTCAGTGTG
GAAAATCTCTAGCAGTACGTATAGTAGTTCATGTCATCTTATTATTCAGTATTTATAACTTGCAAAGAAA
TGAATATCAGAGAGTGAGAGGAACTTGTTTATTGCAGCTTATAATGGTTACAAATAAAGCAATAGCATCA
CAAATTTCACAAATAAAGCATTTTTTTCACTGCATTCTAGTTGTGGTTTGTCCAAACTCATCAATGTATC
TTATCATGTCTGGCTCTAGCTATCCCGCCCCTAACTCCGCCCATCCCGCCCCTAACTCCGCCCAGTTCCG
CCCATTCTCCGCCCCATGGCTGACTAATTTTTTTTATTTATGCAGAGGCCGAGGCCGCCTCGGCCTCTGA
GCTATTCCAGAAGTAGTGAGGAGGCTTTTTTGGAGGCCTAGGGACGTACCCAATTCGCCCTATAGTGAGT
CGTATTACGCGCGCTCACTGGCCGTCGTTTTACAACGTCGTGACTGGGAAAACCCTGGCGTTACCCAACT
TAATCGCCTTGCAGCACATCCCCCTTTCGCCAGCTGGCGTAATAGCGAAGAGGCCCGCACCGATCGCCCT
TCCCAACAGTTGCGCAGCCTGAATGGCGAATGGG
[124 nt withheld, positions 5915-6038]
C
[91 nt withheld, positions 6040-6130]
A
[49 nt withheld, positions 6132-6180]
CCTTTGACGTTGGAGTCCACGTTCTTT
[37 nt withheld, positions 6208-6244]
ACCCTATCTCGGTCTATTCTTTTGATTTATAAGGGATTTTGCCGATTTCGGCCTATTGGTTAAAAAATGA
GCTGATTTAACAAAAATTTAACGCGAATTTTAACAAAATATTAACGCTTACAATTTAGGTGGCACTTTTC
GGGGAAATGTGCGCGGAACCCCTATTTGTTTATTTTTCTAAATACATTCAAATATGTATCCGCTCATGAG
ACAATAACCCTGATAAATGCTTCAATAATATTGAAAAAGGAAGAGTATGAGTATTCAACATTTCCGTGTC
GCCCTTATTCCCTTTTTTGCGGCATTTTGCCTTCCTGTTTTTGCTCACCCAGAAACGCTGGTGAAAGTAA
AAGATGCTGAAGATCAGTTGGGTGCACGAGTGGGTTACATCGAACTGGATCTCAACAGCGGTAAGATCCT
TGAGAGTTTTCGCCCCGAAGAACGTTTTCCAATGATGAGCACTTTTAAAGTTCTGCTATGTGGCGCGGTA
TTATCCCGTATTGACGCCGGGCAAGAGCAACTCGGTCGCCGCATACACTATTCTCAGAATGACTTGGTTG
AGTACTCACCAGTCACAGAAAAGCATCTTACGGATGGCATGACAGTAAGAGAATTATGCAGTGCTGCCAT
AACCATGAGTGATAACACTGCGGCCAACTTACTTCTGACAACGATCGGAGGACCGAAGGAGCTAACCGCT
TTTTTGCACAACATGGGGGATCATGTAACTCGCCTTGATCGTTGGGAACCGGAGCTGAATGAAGCCATAC
CAAACGACGAGCGTGACACCACGATGCCTGTAGCAATGGCAACAACGTTGCGCAAACTATTAACTGGCGA
ACTACTTACTCTAGCTTCCCGGCAACAATTAATAGACTGGATGGAGGCGGATAAAGTTGCAGGACCACTT
CTGCGCTCGGCCCTTCCGGCTGGCTGGTTTATTGCTGATAAATCTGGAGCCGGTGAGCGTGGGTCTCGCG
GTATCATTGCAGCACTGGGGCCAGATGGTAAGCCCTCCCGTATCGTAGTTATCTACACGACGGGGAGTCA
GGCAACTATGGATGAACGAAATAGACAGATCGCTGAGATAGGTGCCTCACTGATTAAGCATTGGTAACTG
TCAGACCAAGTTTACTCATATATACTTTAGATTGATTTAAAACTTCATTTTTAATTTAAAAGGATCTAGG
TGAAGATCCTTTTTGATAATCTCATGACCAAAATCCCTTAACGTGAGTTTTCGTTCCACTGAGCGTCAGA
CCCCGTAGAAAAGATCAAAGGATCTTCTTGAGATCCTTTTTTTCTGCGCGTAATCTGCTGCTTGCAAACA
AAAAAACCACCGCTACCAGCGGTGGTTTGTTTGCCGGATCAAGAGCTACCAACTCTTTTTCCGAAGGTAA
CTGGCTTCAGCAGAGCGCAGATACCAAATACTGTTCTTCTAGTGTAGCCGTAGTTAGGCCACCACTTCAA
GAACTCTGTAGCACCGCCTACATACCTCGCTCTGCTAATCCTGTTACCAGTGGCTGCTGCCAGTGGCGAT
AAGTCGTGTCTTACCGGGTTGGACTCAAGACGATAGTTACCGGATAAGGCGCAGCGGTCGGGCTGAACGG
GGGGTTCGTGCACACAGCCCAGCTTGGAGCGAACGACCTACACCGAACTGAGATACCTACAGCGTGAGCT
ATGAGAAAGCGCCACGCTTCCCGAAGGGAGAAAGGCGGACAGGTATCCGGTAAGCGGCAGGGTCGGAACA
GGAGAGCGCACGAGGGAGCTTCCAGGGGGAAACGCCTGGTATCTTTATAGTCCTGTCGGGTTTCGCCACC
TCTGACTTGAGCGTCGATTTTTGTGATGCTCGTCAGGGGGGCGGAGCCTATGGAAAAACGCCAGCAACGC
GGCCTTTTTACGGTTCCTGGCCTTTTGCTGGCCTTTTGCTCACATGTTCTTTCCTGCGTTATCCCCTGAT
TCTGTGGATAACCGTATTACCGCCTTTGAGTGAGCTGATACCGCTCGCCGCAGCCGAACGACCGAGCGCA
GCGAGTCAGTGAGCGAGGAAGCGGAAGAGCGCCCAATACGCAAACCGCC
Features (pLannotate 1.2.2; 29 found; start..end, strand, type, name):
     85..106     +  protein_bind   CAP binding site: CAP binding activates transcription in the presence of cAMP. E. coli catabolite activator protein
    121..151     +  promoter       lac promoter: promoter for the E. coli lac operon
    159..175     +  protein_bind   lac operator: The lac repressor binds to the lac operator to inhibit transcription in E. coli. This inhibition can be relieved by adding lactose or isopropyl-β-D-thiogalactopyranoside (IPTG). lac repressor encoded by lacI
    220..238     +  promoter       T3 promoter: promoter for bacteriophage T3 RNA polymerase
    266..492     +  promoter       RSV promoter: Rous sarcoma virus enhancer/promoter
    493..673     +  LTR            5' LTR (truncated): truncated 5' long terminal repeat (LTR) from HIV-1
    720..845     +  misc_feature   HIV-1 Ψ: packaging signal of human immunodeficiency virus type 1
    829..1192    +  CDS            HIV-1 gag (fragment): gag protein from human immunodeficiency virus 1; gag
   1338..1571    +  misc_feature   RRE: The Rev response element (RRE) of HIV-1 allows for Rev-dependent mRNA export from the nucleus to the cytoplasm.
   1948..1974    +  CDS            Rev (fragment): human immunodeficiency virus 1 (HIV-1) Rev protein; rev; enhances nuclear export of unspliced and incompletely spliced viral mRNAs
   1978..2218    +  promoter       U6 promoter: RNA polymerase III promoter for human U6 snRNA
   2248..2323    +  misc_RNA       gRNA scaffold: guide RNA scaffold for the Streptococcus pyogenes CRISPR/Cas9 system
   2379..2496    +  misc_feature   cPPT/CTS: central polypurine tract and central termination sequence of HIV-1
   2562..2628    +  CDS            small t antigen (fragment): SV40 (simian virus 40) small t antigen
   2654..2865    +  promoter       EF-1α core promoter: core promoter for human elongation factor EF-1α
   2866..3804    +  intron         EF-1α intron A: intron upstream of the start codon of human EF-1α
   3826..4425    +  CDS            PuroR (fragment): puromycin N-acetyltransferase; pac from Streptomyces; confers resistance to puromycin
   4441..5029    +  misc_feature   WPRE: woodchuck hepatitis virus posttranscriptional regulatory element
   5080..5099    +  misc_feature   cPPT/CTS (fragment): central polypurine tract and central termination sequence of HIV-1
   5101..5334    +  LTR            3' LTR (ΔU3): self-inactivating 3' long terminal repeat (LTR) from HIV-1
   5412..5533    +  polyA_signal   SV40 poly(A) signal: SV40 polyadenylation signal
   5573..5708    +  rep_origin     SV40 ori: SV40 origin of replication
   5729..5747    -  promoter       T7 promoter: promoter for bacteriophage T7 RNA polymerase
   5755..5910    +  CDS            lacZα (fragment): LacZα fragment of β-galactosidase; lacZ fragment
   5915..6343    +  rep_origin     f1 ori (sequence partly withheld): f1 bacteriophage origin of replication; arrow indicates direction of (+) strand synthesis
   6396..6500    +  promoter       AmpR promoter: bla
   6501..7361    +  CDS            AmpR: β-lactamase; bla; confers resistance to ampicillin, carbenicillin, and related antibiotics
   7532..8120    +  rep_origin     ori: high-copy-number ColE1/pMB1/pBR322/pUC origin of replication
   8303..72      +  CDS            lacI (fragment) (across the origin): lac repressor; lacI; The lac repressor binds to the lac operator to inhibit transcription in E. coli. This inhibition can be relieved by adding lactose or isopropyl-β-D-thiogalactopyranoside (IPTG).
