[The description below was written by a language model from this plasmid's Addgene catalogue record and pLannotate feature annotations shown in this document.]
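Description:
pXPR_BRD003 LIPT2-1 is a third-generation-style, self-inactivating HIV-1 lentiviral transfer plasmid (about 8.3 kb, BRD003 backbone) that delivers a single CRISPR guide RNA against the human LIPT2 gene. In bacteria it is maintained by a high-copy ColE1/pUC-type origin and selected through the β-lactamase (AmpR) gene. An f1 origin, an SV40 origin and remnants of a lac/lacZα cloning region with T3 and T7 promoters are also carried in the backbone.

The viral genome is transcribed from an RSV promoter fused to a truncated 5' LTR. It contains the Ψ packaging signal with a partial gag sequence, the Rev response element for Rev-dependent nuclear export, a cPPT/CTS element and a ΔU3 3' LTR that inactivates LTR promoter activity after integration, followed by an SV40 polyadenylation signal. Within this frame, a human U6 RNA polymerase III promoter drives the LIPT2-targeting spacer, which sits in the gap between the promoter and the Streptococcus pyogenes Cas9 gRNA scaffold. A separate cassette uses the EF-1α core promoter with its intron A to express puromycin N-acetyltransferase. This is followed by a WPRE to enhance transcript expression and allows puromycin selection of transduced mammalian cells.

No Cas9 coding sequence is annotated, so the nuclease would have to be provided separately, for example in Cas9-expressing cells. The record gives the purpose as a lentiviral gRNA targeting human LIPT2, and the associated publication concerns copper-induced cell death and lipoylated TCA cycle proteins. The cloning sites used to insert the guide are not recorded.
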