Addgene plasmid #184482: pXPR_BRD003 LIPT2-1
Purpose: Lentivirus gRNA targeting human LIPT2 gene
Depositing lab: Todd Golub & Peter Tsvetkov. Depositing organization: Broad Institute. Publication: Copper induces cell death by targeting lipoylated TCA cycle proteins. Tsvetkov P, Coy S, Petrova B, Dreishpoon M, Verma A, Abdusamad M, Rossen J, Joesch-Cohen L, Humeidi R, Spangler RD, Eaton JK, Frenkel E, Kocak M, Corsello SM, Lutsenko S, Kanarek N, Santagata S, Golub TR. Science. 2022 Mar 18;375(6586):1254-1261. doi: 10.1126/science.abf0529. Epub 2022 Mar 17. PubMed 35298263.
Backbone
  Vector backbone: BRD003
  Vector type: Lentiviral
  Selectable markers: Puromycin
Growth in bacteria
  Bacterial resistance: Ampicillin, 100 μg/mL
  Growth temperature: 37°C
  Growth strain: NEB Stable
  Copy number: High Copy
Gene/Insert
  Gene/Insert name: LIPT2
  gRNA/shRNA sequence: CACCGGTCTAGCCAGACGCCAGTGT
  Species: H. sapiens (human)
  Entrez Gene: LIPT2
  Cloning method: Restriction Enzyme; 5′ cloning site Unknown (unknown if destroyed); 3′ cloning site Unknown (unknown if destroyed)
Terms and licenses: Academic/Nonprofit Terms; Industry Terms: Not Available to Industry
How to cite: pXPR_BRD003 LIPT2-1 was a gift from Todd Golub & Peter Tsvetkov (Addgene plasmid # 184482 ; http://n2t.net/addgene:184482 ; RRID:Addgene_184482)
